>Addgene plasmid #101263 | 5VC9 (CXXC4) | addgene full sequence | sequence record 197652 | Addgene NGS Result
TGGCGAATGGG
[124 nt withheld, positions 12-135]
C
[91 nt withheld, positions 137-227]
A
[49 nt withheld, positions 229-277]
CCTTTGACGTTGGAGTCCACGTTCTTT
[37 nt withheld, positions 305-341]
ACCCTATCTCGGTCTATTCTTTTGATTTATAAGGGATTTTGCCGATTTCGGCCTATTGGTTAAAAAATGA
GCTGATTTAACAAAAATTTAACGCGAATTTTAACAAAATATTAACGCTTACAATTTAGGTGGCACTTTTC
GGGGAAATGTGCGCGGAACCCCTATTTGTTTATTTTTCTAAATACATTCAAATATGTATCCGCTCATGAA
TTAATTCTTAGAAAAACTCATCGAGCATCAAATGAAACTGCAATTTATTCATATCAGGATTATCAATACC
ATATTTTTGAAAAAGCCGTTTCTGTAATGAAGGAGAAAACTCACCGAGGCAGTTCCATAGGATGGCAAGA
TCCTGGTATCGGTCTGCGATTCCGACTCGTCCAACATCAATACAACCTATTAATTTCCCCTCGTCAAAAA
TAAGGTTATCAAGTGAGAAATCACCATGAGTGACGACTGAATCCGGTGAGAATGGCAAAAGTTTATGCAT
TTCTTTCCAGACTTGTTCAACAGGCCAGCCATTACGCTCGTCATCAAAATCACTCGCATCAACCAAACCG
TTATTCATTCGTGATTGCGCCTGAGCGAGACGAAATACGCGATCGCTGTTAAAAGGACAATTACAAACAG
GAATCGAATGCAACCGGCGCAGGAACACTGCCAGCGCATCAACAATATTTTCACCTGAATCAGGATATTC
TTCTAATACCTGGAATGCTGTTTTCCCGGGGATCGCAGTGGTGAGTAACCATGCATCATCAGGAGTACGG
ATAAAATGCTTGATGGTCGGAAGAGGCATAAATTCCGTCAGCCAGTTTAGTCTGACCATCTCATCTGTAA
CATCATTGGCAACGCTACCTTTGCCATGTTTCAGAAACAACTCTGGCGCATCGGGCTTCCCATACAATCG
ATAGATTGTCGCACCTGATTGCCCGACATTATCGCGAGCCCATTTATACCCATATAAATCAGCATCCATG
TTGGAATTTAATCGCGGCCTAGAGCAAGACGTTTCCCGTTGAATATGGCTCATAACACCCCTTGTATTAC
TGTTTATGTAAGCAGACAGTTTTATTGTTCATGACCAAAATCCCTTAACGTGAGTTTTCGTTCCACTGAG
CGTCAGACCCCGTAGAAAAGATCAAAGGATCTTCTTGAGATCCTTTTTTTCTGCGCGTAATCTGCTGCTT
GCAAACAAAAAAACCACCGCTACCAGCGGTGGTTTGTTTGCCGGATCAAGAGCTACCAACTCTTTTTCCG
AAGGTAACTGGCTTCAGCAGAGCGCAGATACCAAATACTGTCCTTCTAGTGTAGCCGTAGTTAGGCCACC
ACTTCAAGAACTCTGTAGCACCGCCTACATACCTCGCTCTGCTAATCCTGTTACCAGTGGCTGCTGCCAG
TGGCGATAAGTCGTGTCTTACCGGGTTGGACTCAAGACGATAGTTACCGGATAAGGCGCAGCGGTCGGGC
TGAACGGGGGGTTCGTGCACACAGCCCAGCTTGGAGCGAACGACCTACACCGAACTGAGATACCTACAGC
GTGAGCTATGAGAAAGCGCCACGCTTCCCGAAGGGAGAAAGGCGGACAGGTATCCGGTAAGCGGCAGGGT
CGGAACAGGAGAGCGCACGAGGGAGCTTCCAGGGGGAAACGCCTGGTATCTTTATAGTCCTGTCGGGTTT
CGCCACCTCTGACTTGAGCGTCGATTTTTGTGATGCTCGTCAGGGGGGCGGAGCCTATGGAAAAACGCCA
GCAACGCGGCCTTTTTACGGTTCCTGGCCTTTTGCTGGCCTTTTGCTCACATGTTCTTTCCTGCGTTATC
CCCTGATTCTGTGGATAACCGTATTACCGCCTTTGAGTGAGCTGATACCGCTCGCCGCAGCCGAACGACC
GAGCGCAGCGAGTCAGTGAGCGAGGAAGCGGAAGAGCGCCTGATGCGGTATTTTCTCCTTACGCATCTGT
GCGGTATTTCACACCGCAATGGTGCACTCTCAGTACAATCTGCTCTGATGCCGCATAGTTAAGCCAGTAT
ACACTCCGCTATCGCTACGTGACTGGGTCATGGCTGCGCCCCGACACCCGCCAACACCCGCTGACGCGCC
CTGACGGGCTTGTCTGCTCCCGGCATCCGCTTACAGACAAGCTGTGACCGTCTCCGGGAGCTGCATGTGT
CAGAGGTTTTCACCGTCATCACCGAAACGCGCGAGGCAGCTGCGGTAAAGCTCATCAGCGTGGTCGTGAA
GCGATTCACAGATGTCTGCCTGTTCATCCGCGTCCAGCTCGTTGAGTTTCTCCAGAAGCGTTAATGTCTG
GCTTCTGATAAAGCGGGCCATGTTAAGGGCGGTTTTTTCCTGTTTGGTCACTGATGCCTCCGTGTAAGGG
GGATTTCTGTTCATGGGGGTAATGATACCGATGAAACGAGAGAGGATGCTCACGATACGGGTTACTGATG
ATGAACATGCCCGGTTACTGGAACGTTGTGAGGGTAAACAACTGGCGGTATGGATGCGGCGGGACCAGAG
AAAAATCACTCAGGGTCAATGCCAGCGCTTCGTTAATACAGATGTAGGTGTTCCACAGGGTAGCCAGCAG
CATCCTGCGATGCAGATCCGGAACATAATGGTGCAGGGCGCTGACTTCCGCGTTTCCAGACTTTACGAAA
CACGGAAACCGAAGACCATTCATGTTGTTGCTCAGGTCGCAGACGTTTTGCAGCAGCAGTCGCTTCACGT
TCGCTCGCGTATCGGTGATTCATTCTGCTAACCAGTAAGGCAACCCCGCCAGCCTAGCCGGGTCCTCAAC
GACAGGAGCACGATCATGCGCACCCGTGGGGCCGCCATGCCGGCGATAATGGCCTGCTTCTCGCCGAAAC
GTTTGGTGGCGGGACCAGTGACGAAGGCTTGAGCGAGGGCGTGCAAGATTCCGAATACCGCAAGCGACAG
GCCGATCATCGTCGCGCTCCAGCGAAAGCGGTCCTCGCCGAAAATGACCCAGAGCGCTGCCGGCACCTGT
CCTACGAGTTGCATGATAAAGAAGACAGTCATAAGTGCGGCGACGATAGTCATGCCCCGCGCCCACCGGA
AGGAGCTGACTGGGTTGAAGGCTCTCAAGGGCATCGGTCGAGATCCCGGTGCCTAATGAGTGAGCTAACT
TACATTAATTGCGTTGCGCTCACTGCCCGCTTTCCAGTCGGGAAACCTGTCGTGCCAGCTGCATTAATGA
ATCGGCCAACGCGCGGGGAGAGGCGGTTTGCGTATTGGGCGCCAGGGTGGTTTTTCTTTTCACCAGTGAG
ACGGGCAACAGCTGATTGCCCTTCACCGCCTGGCCCTGAGAGAGTTGCAGCAAGCGGTCCACGCTGGTTT
GCCCCAGCAGGCGAAAATCCTGTTTGATGGTGGTTAACGGCGGGATATAACATGAGCTGTCTTCGGTATC
GTCGTATCCCACTACCGAGATATCCGCACCAACGCGCAGCCCGGACTCGGTAATGGCGCGCATTGCGCCC
AGCGCCATCTGATCGTTGGCAACCAGCATCGCAGTGGGAACGATGCCCTCATTCAGCATTTGCATGGTTT
GTTGAAAACCGGACATGGCACTCCAGTCGCCTTCCCGTTCCGCTATCGGCTGAATTTGATTGCGAGTGAG
ATATTTATGCCAGCCAGCCAGACGCAGACGCGCCGAGACAGAACTTAATGGGCCCGCTAACAGCGCGATT
TGCTGGTGACCCAATGCGACCAGATGCTCCACGCCCAGTCGCGTACCGTCTTCATGGGAGAAAATAATAC
TGTTGATGGGTGTCTGGTCAGAGACATCAAGAAATAACGCCGGAACATTAGTGCAGGCAGCTTCCACAGC
AATGGCATCCTGGTCATCCAGCGGATAGTTAATGATCAGCCCACTGACGCGTTGCGCGAGAAGATTGTGC
ACCGCCGCTTTACAGGCTTCGACGCCGCTTCGTTCTACCATCGACACCACCACGCTGGCACCCAGTTGAT
CGGCGCGAGATTTAATCGCCGCGACAATTTGCGACGGCGCGTGCAGGGCCAGACTGGAGGTGGCAACGCC
AATCAGCAACGACTGTTTGCCCGCCAGTTGTTGTGCCACGCGGTTGGGAATGTAATTCAGCTCCGCCATC
GCCGCTTCCACTTTTTCCCGCGTTTTCGCAGAAACGTGGCTGGCCTGGTTCACCACGCGGGAAACGGTCT
GATAAGAGACACCGGCATACTCTGCGACATCGTATAACGTTACTGGTTTCACATTCACCACCCTGAATTG
ACTCTCTTCCGGGCGCTATCATGCCATACCGCGAAAGGTTTTGCGCCATTCGATGGTGTCCGGGATCTCG
ACGCTCTCCCTTATGCGACTCCTGCATTAGGAAGCAGCCCAGTAGTAGGTTGAGGCCGTTGAGCACCGCC
GCCGCAAGGAATGGTGCATGCAAGGAGATGGCGCCCAACAGTCCCCCGGCCACGGGGCCTGCCACCATAC
CCACGCCGAAACAAGCGCTCATGAGCCCGAAGTGGCGAGCCCGATCTTCCCCATCGGTGATGTCGGCGAT
ATAGGCGCCAGCAACCGCACCTGTGGCGCCGGTGATGCCGGCCACGATGCGTCCGGCGTAGAGGATCGAG
ATCTCGATCCCGCGAAATTAATACGACTCACTATAGGGGAATTGTGAGCGGATAACAATTCCCCTCTAGA
AATAATTTTGTTTAACTTTAAGAAGGAGATATACCATGCATCATCATCATCATCACAGCAGCGGCAGAGA
AAACTTGTATTTCCAGGGCAAGAAGAAGAGGAAAAGGTGTGGGGTCTGCGTGCCCTGCAAGAGGCTCATC
AACTGTGGCGTCTGCAGCAGTTGCAGGAACCGCAAAACGGGACACCAGATCTGCAAATTTAGAAAATGTG
AAGAGCTAAAGAAAAAACCTGGCTGATGACGAAGCTTGCGGCCGCACTCGAGCACCACCACCACCACCAC
TGAGATCCGGCTGCTAACAAAGCCCGAAAGGAAGCTGAGTTGGCTGCTGCCACCGCTGAGCAATAACTAG
CATAACCCCTTGGGGCCTCTAAACGGGTCTTGAGGGGTTTTTTGCTGAAAGGAGGAACTATATCCGGAT
Features (pLannotate 1.2.2; 20 found; start..end, strand, type, name):
     12..440     +  rep_origin     f1 ori (sequence partly withheld): f1 bacteriophage origin of replication; arrow indicates direction of (+) strand synthesis
    493..550     +  promoter       AmpR promoter (fragment): bla
    559..1374    -  CDS            KanR: aminoglycoside phosphotransferase; aph(3')-Ia; confers resistance to kanamycin in bacteria or G418 (Geneticin®) in eukaryotes
   1496..2084    +  rep_origin     ori: high-copy-number ColE1/pMB1/pBR322/pUC origin of replication
   2270..2409    -  misc_feature   bom: basis of mobility region from pBR322
   2511..2702    -  CDS            rop: Rop protein, which maintains plasmids at low copy number; rop
   2719..3099    +  CDS            YPB1_ECOLX: Protein predicted: Swiss-Prot protein existence level 4. From Escherichia coli.
   3171..3462    -  CDS            TcR (fragment): tetracycline efflux protein; tet; confers resistance to tetracycline
   3477..3498    -  protein_bind   CAP binding site: CAP binding activates transcription in the presence of cAMP. E. coli catabolite activator protein
   3511..4593    -  CDS            lacI: lac repressor; lacI; The lac repressor binds to the lac operator to inhibit transcription in E. coli. This inhibition can be relieved by adding lactose or isopropyl-β-D-thiogalactopyranoside (IPTG).
   4594..4671    -  promoter       lacI promoter: lacI
   4679..4958    -  CDS            TcR (fragment): tetracycline efflux protein; tet; confers resistance to tetracycline
   4980..4998    +  promoter       T7 promoter: promoter for bacteriophage T7 RNA polymerase
   4999..5023    +  protein_bind   lac operator: The lac repressor binds to the lac operator to inhibit transcription in E. coli. This inhibition can be relieved by adding lactose or isopropyl-β-D-thiogalactopyranoside (IPTG). lac repressor encoded by lacI
   5038..5060    +  RBS            RBS: efficient ribosome binding site from bacteriophage T7 gene 10 (Olins and Rangwala, 1989)
   5068..5086    +  CDS            capTEV™ (fragment): composite tag for in vivo biotinylation, TEV protease cleavage, and 6xHis tagging
   5130..5264    +  CDS            CXXC4 (fragment): CXXC4_HUMAN - Also known as IDAX. Experimental evidence at protein level: Swiss-Prot protein existence level 1. Acts as a negative regulator of the Wnt signaling pathway via its interaction with DVL1 (By similarity). Binds preferentially to DNA containing cytidine-phosphate-guanosine (CpG) dinucleotides over CpH (H=A, T, and C), hemimethylated-CpG and hemimethylated-hydroxymethyl- CpG (PubMed:29276034). From Homo sapiens (Human).
   5294..5311    +  CDS            9xHis (fragment): 9xHis affinity tag
   5321..5370    +  CDS            SET1 (fragment): solubility-enhancement tag derived from T7 phage gene 10B
   5378..5425    +  terminator     T7 terminator: transcription terminator for bacteriophage T7 RNA polymerase
