[The description below was written by a language model from this plasmid's Addgene catalogue record and pLannotate feature annotations shown in this document.]
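Description:
5VC9 (CXXC4) is a bacterial expression plasmid built on the pET28-MHL backbone from the Structural Genomics Consortium, made to produce a fragment of human CXXC4 (also known as IDAX) for structure determination. The sequenced plasmid is about 5.45 kb. It carries a kanamycin resistance gene (aminoglycoside phosphotransferase) for selection, a ColE1/pBR322-type origin with the bom region and rop gene typical of pET vectors, and an f1 phage origin. The short tetracycline-resistance fragments and the partial AmpR promoter in the annotation are backbone remnants rather than functional markers.

The expression cassette follows the standard pET design: a T7 promoter followed by a lac operator and the T7 gene 10 ribosome binding site, with a T7 terminator downstream and a plasmid-borne lacI gene supplying repressor. Expression therefore requires a host that provides T7 RNA polymerase and can be induced with IPTG. The insert, introduced by ligation-independent cloning, is only 144 bp, and the record notes it may not be the full ORF. The annotation matches about 135 bp of it to CXXC4, a protein described as a negative regulator of Wnt signalling that binds preferentially to CpG-containing DNA. The fragment is fused to an N-terminal 6xHis tag followed by a TEV protease site, both supplied by the backbone, which allows affinity purification and subsequent tag removal. The automated annotation labels part of this leader as a "capTEV" fragment. It also picks up a short His-tag fragment and a T7 gene 10-derived fragment downstream of the insert, probably residual vector sequence; the record lists only the N-terminal tag, so whether these are translated is not stated.
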