Addgene plasmid #101263: 5VC9 (CXXC4)
Purpose: Bacterial expression for structure determination; may not be full ORF
Depositing lab: Cheryl Arrowsmith. Depositing organization: University of Toronto.
Backbone
  Vector backbone: pET28-MHL
  Backbone manufacturer: SGC (Addgene Plasmid #26096)
  Vector type: Bacterial Expression
Growth in bacteria
  Bacterial resistance: Kanamycin, 50 μg/mL
  Growth temperature: 37°C
  Growth strain: DH5alpha
  Copy number: Unknown
Gene/Insert
  Gene/Insert name: CXXC4 (alt names: 5VC9; gi|13376815)
  Species: H. sapiens (human)
  Insert size (bp): 144
  Entrez Gene: CXXC4 (a.k.a. IDAX)
  Promoter: T7
  Tag / fusion protein: 6xHis-TEV (N terminal on backbone)
  Cloning method: Ligation Independent Cloning
  Sequencing primers: 5′ T7; 3′ T7-term
Terms and licenses: Academic/Nonprofit Terms; Industry Terms: Not Available to Industry
Depositor comments: N terminal tag: MHHHHHHSSGRENLYFQG. SGC Clone Sample ID: CXXC4:JMC02B-H06:C229819. SGC or PDB link: http://www.thesgc.org/structures/5VC9/
How to cite: 5VC9 (CXXC4) was a gift from Cheryl Arrowsmith (Addgene plasmid # 101263 ; http://n2t.net/addgene:101263 ; RRID:Addgene_101263)
