>Addgene plasmid #101263 | 5VC9 (CXXC4) | depositor partial sequence | sequence record 190970 | insert
AAGAAGAAGAGGAAAAGGTGTGGGGTCTGCGTGCCCTGCAAGAGGCTCATCAACTGTGGCGTCTGCAGCA
GTTGCAGGAACCGCAAAACGGGACACCAGATCTGCAAATTTAGAAAATGTGAAGAGCTAAAGAAAAAACC
TGGC
